>Addgene plasmid #196168 | pEPYC1CB0602 | addgene full sequence | sequence record 386925 | Addgene NGS Result
GCAATTGTCTTCTGCACGAAGTGGTTTAAACTATCAGTGTTTGACAGGATATATTGGCGGGTAAACCTAA
GAGAAAAGAGCGTTTATTAGAATAATCGGATATTTAAAAGGGCGTGAAAAGGTTTATCCGTTCGTCCATT
TGTATGTGCATGCCAACCACAGGGTTCCCCAGATCAGGCGCTGGCTGCTGAACCCCCAGCCGGAACTGAC
CCCACAAGGCCCTAGCGTTTGCAATGCACCAGGTCATCATTGACCCAGGCGTGTTCCACCAGGCCGCTGC
CTCGCAACTCTTCGCAGGCTTCGCCGACCTGCTCGCGCCACTTCTTCACGCGGGTGGAATCCGATCCGCA
CATGAGGCGGAAGGTTTCCAGCTTGAGCGGGTACGGCTCCCGGTGCGAGCTGAAATAGTCGAACATCCGT
CGGGCCGTCGGCGACAGCTTGCGGTACTTCTCCCATATGAATTTCGTGTAGTGGTCGCCAGCAAACAGCA
CGACGATTTCCTCGTCGATCAGGACCTGGCAACGGGACGTTTTCTTGCCACGGTCCAGGACGCGGAAGCG
GTGCAGCAGCGACACCGATTCCAGGTGCCCAACGCGGTCGGACGTGAAGCCCATCGCCGTCGCCTGTAGG
CGCGACAGGCATTCCTCGGCCTTCGTGTAATACCGGCCATTGATCGACCAGCCCAGGTCCTGGCAAAGCT
CGTAGAACGTGAAGGTGATCGGCTCGCCGATAGGGGTGCGCTTCGCGTACTCCAACACCTGCTGCCACAC
CAGTTCGTCATCGTCGGCCCGCAGCTCGACGCCGGTGTAGGTGATCTTCACGTCCTTGTTGACGTGGAAA
ATGACCTTGTTTTGCAGCGCCTCGCGCGGGATTTTCTTGTTGCGCGTGGTGAACAGGGCAGAGCGGGCCG
TGTCGTTTGGCATCGCTCGCATCGTGTCCGGCCACGGCGCAATATCGAACAAGGAAAGCTGCATTTCCTT
GATCTGCTGCTTCGTGTGTTTCAGCAACGCGGCCTGCTTGGCCTCGCTGACCTGTTTTGCCAGGTCCTCG
CCGGCGGTTTTTCGCTTCTTGGTCGTCATAGTTCCTCGCGTGTCGATGGTCATCGACTTCGCCAAACCTG
CCGCCTCCTGTTCAAGACGACGCGAACGCTCCACGGCGGCCGATGGCGCGGGCAGGGCAGGGGGAGCCAG
TTGCACGCTGTCGCGCTCGATCTTGGCCGTAGCTTGCTGGACCATCGAGCCGACGGACTGGAAGGTTTCG
CGGGGCGCACGCATGACGGTGCGGCTTGCGATGGTTTCGGCATCCTCGGCGGAAAACCCCGCGTCGATCA
GTTCTTGCCTGTATGCCTTCCGGTCAAACGTCCGATTCATTCACCCTCCTTGCGGGATTGCCCCGACTCA
CGCCGGGGCAATGTGCCCTTATTCCTGATTTGACCCGCCTGGTGCCTTGGTGTCCAGATAATCCACCTTA
TCGGCAATGAAGTCGGTCCCGTAGACCGTCTGGCCGTCCTTCTCGTACTTGGTATTCCGAATCTTGCCCT
GCACGAATACCAGCGACCCCTTGCCCAAATACTTGCCGTGGGCCTCGGCCTGAGAGCCAAAACACTTGAT
GCGGAAGAAGTCGGTGCGCTCCTGCTTGTCGCCGGCATCGTTGCGCCACATCTAGGATCTGCCAGGAACC
GTAAAAAGGCCGCGTTGCTGGCGTTTTTCCATAGGCTCCGCCCCCCTGACGAGCATCACAAAAATCGACG
CTCAAGTCAGAGGTGGCGAAACCCGACAGGACTATAAAGATACCAGGCGTTTCCCCCTGGAAGCTCCCTC
GTGCGCTCTCCTGTTCCGACCCTGCCGCTTACCGGATACCTGTCCGCCTTTCTCCCTTCGGGAAGCGTGG
CGCTTTCTCATAGCTCACGCTGTAGGTATCTCAGTTCGGTGTAGGTCGTTCGCTCCAAGCTGGGCTGTGT
GCACGAACCCCCCGTTCAGCCCGACCGCTGCGCCTTATCCGGTAACTATCGTCTTGAGTCCAACCCGGTA
AGACACGACTTATCGCCACTGGCAGCAGCCACTGGTAACAGGATTAGCAGAGCGAGGTATGTAGGCGGTG
CTACAGAGTTCTTGAAGTGGTGGCCTAACTACGGCTACACTAGAAGAACAGTATTTGGTATCTGCGCTCT
GCTGAAGCCAGTTACCTTCGGAAAAAGAGTTGGTAGCTCTTGATCCGGCAAACAAACCACCGCTGGTAGC
GGTGGTTTTTTTGTTTGCAAGCAGCAGATTACGCGCAGAAAAAAAGGATCTCAAGAAGATCCTTTGATCT
TTTCTACGGGGTCTGACGCTCAGTGGAACGAAAACTCACGTTAAGGGATTTTGGTCATGAGATTATCAAA
AAGGATCTTCACCTAGATCCTTTTAAATTAAAAATGAAGTTTTAAATCAATCTAAAGTATATATGAGTAA
ACTTGGTCTGACAGTTACCAATGCTTAATCAGTGAGGCACCTATCTCAGCGATCTGTCTATTTCGTTCAT
CCATAGTTGCCTGACTCCCCGTCGTGTAGATAACTACGATACGGGAGGGCTTACCATCTGGCCCCAGTGC
TGCAATGATACCGCGAGAACCACGCTCACCGGCTCCAGATTTATCAGCAATAAACCAGCCAGCCGGAAGG
GCCGAGCGCAGAAGTGGTCCTGCAACTTTATCCGCCTCCATCCAGTCTATTAATTGTTGCCGGGAAGCTA
GAGTAAGTAGTTCGCCAGTTAATAGTTTGCGCAACGTTGTTGCCATTGCTACAGGCATCGTGGTGTCACG
CTCGTCGTTTGGTATGGCTTCATTCAGCTCCGGTTCCCAACGATCAAGGCGAGTTACATGATCCCCCATG
TTGTGCAAAAAAGCGGTTAGCTCCTTCGGTCCTCCGATCGTTGTCAGAAGTAAGTTGGCCGCAGTGTTAT
CACTCATGGTTATGGCAGCACTGCATAATTCTCTTACTGTCATGCCATCCGTAAGATGCTTTTCTGTGAC
TGGTGAGTACTCAACCAAGTCATTCTGAGAATAGTGTATGCGGCGACCGAGTTGCTCTTGCCCGGCGTCA
ATACGGGATAATACCGCGCCACATAGCAGAACTTTAAAAGTGCTCATCATTGGAAAACGTTCTTCGGGGC
GAAAACTCTCAAGGATCTTACCGCTGTTGAGATCCAGTTCGATGTAACCCACTCGTGCACCCAACTGATC
TTCAGCATCTTTTACTTTCACCAGCGTTTCTGGGTGAGCAAAAACAGGAAGGCAAAATGCCGCAAAAAAG
GGAATAAGGGCGACACGGAAATGTTGAATACTCATACTCTTCCTTTTTCAATATTATTGAAGCATTTATC
AAGGTTATTGTCTCATGAGCGGATACATATTTGAATGTATTTAGAAAAATAAACAAATAGGGGTTCCGCG
CACGAATTGGCCAGCGCTGCCATTTTTGGGGTGAGGCCGTTCGCGGCCGAGGGGCGCAGCCCCTGGGGGG
ATGGGAGGCCCGCGTTAGCGGGCCGGGAGGGTTCGAGAAGGGGGGGCACCCCCCTTCGGCGTGCGCGGTC
ACGCGCACAGGGCGCAGCCCTGGTTAAAAACAAGGTTTATAAATATTGGTTTAAAAGCAGGTTAAAAGAC
AGGTTAGCGGTGGCCGAAAAACGGGCGGAAACCCTTGCAAATGCTGGATTTTCTGCCTGTGGACAGCCCC
TCAAATGTCAATAGGTGCGCCCCTCATCTGTCAGCACTCTGCCCCTCAAGTGTCAAGGATCGCGCCCCTC
ATCTGTCAGTAGTCGCGCCCCTCAAGTGTCAATACCGCAGGGCACTTATCCCCAGGCTTGTCCACATCAT
CTGTGGGAAACTCGCGTAAAATCAGGCGTTTTCGCCGATTTGCGAGGCTGGCCAGCTCCACGTCGCCGGC
CGAAATCGAGCCTGCCCCTCATCTGTCAACGCCGCGCCGGGTGAGTCGGCCCCTCAAGTGTCAACGTCCG
CCCCTCATCTGTCAGTGAGGGCCAAGTTTTCCGCGAGGTATCCACAACGCCGGCGGCCGCGGTGTCTCGC
ACACGGCTTCGACGGCGTTTCTGGCGCGTTTGCAGGGCCATAGACGGCCGCCAGCCCAGCGGCGAGGGCA
ACCAGCCCGGTGAGCGTCGCAAAGGAGATCCTGATCTGACTGATGGGCTGCCTGTATCGAGTGGTGATTT
TGTGCCGAGCTGCCGGTCGGGGAGCTGTTGGCTGGCTGGTGGCAGGATATATTGTGGTGTAAACAAATTG
ACGCTTAGACAACTTAATAACACATTGCGGACGTTTTTAATGTACTGGGGTGGATGCAGTGGGCCCCACT
CTGTGAAGACAATGCCGAATTCGGATCCGGAGGGAGGCGTGTCGTTTTAGTGAGGCTTACGTCTGGGATT
ACGTCTACTGACGTAAGGGATGACGTAAACTTACGTCTGGGATTACGTCTACTATATAAGGTTTTGCTAT
TCATTGAAAGCAGTAGTGACTGATTTGTATATAATGTACTGTATTTTTACAACAATTACCAACAACAACA
AACAACAAACAACATTACAATTACTATTTACAATTACAATGGAGGACGCCAAAAACATAAAGAAAGGCCC
GGCGCCATTCTATCCGCTGGAAGATGGAACCGCTGGAGAGCAACTGCATAAGGCTATGAAGAGATACGCC
CTGGTTCCTGGAACAATTGCTTTTACAGATGCACATATCGAGGTGGACATCACTTACGCTGAGTACTTCG
AAATGTCCGTTCGGTTGGCAGAAGCTATGAAACGATATGGGCTGAATACAAATCACAGAATCGTCGTATG
CAGTGAAAACTCTCTTCAATTCTTTATGCCGGTGTTGGGCGCGTTATTTATCGGAGTTGCAGTTGCGCCC
GCGAACGACATTTATAATGAACGTGAATTGCTCAACAGTATGGGCATTTCGCAGCCTACCGTGGTGTTCG
TTTCCAAAAAGGGGTTGCAAAAAATTTTGAACGTGCAAAAAAAGCTCCCAATCATCCAAAAAATTATTAT
CATGGATTCTAAAACGGATTACCAGGGATTTCAGTCGATGTACACGTTCGTCACATCTCATCTACCTCCC
GGTTTTAATGAATACGATTTTGTGCCAGAGTCCTTCGATAGGGACAAGACAATTGCACTGATCATGAACT
CCTCTGGATCTACTGGTCTGCCTAAAGGTGTCGCTCTGCCTCATAGAACTGCCTGCGTGAGATTCTCGCA
TGCCAGAGATCCTATTTTTGGCAATCAAATCATTCCGGATACTGCGATTTTAAGTGTTGTTCCATTCCAT
CACGGTTTTGGAATGTTTACTACACTCGGATATTTGATATGTGGATTTCGAGTCGTCTTAATGTATAGAT
TTGAAGAAGAACTGTTTCTGAGGAGCCTTCAGGATTACAAGATTCAAAGTGCGCTGCTGGTGCCAACCCT
ATTCTCCTTCTTCGCCAAAAGCACTCTGATTGACAAATACGATTTATCTAATTTACACGAAATTGCTTCT
GGTGGCGCTCCCCTCTCTAAGGAAGTCGGGGAAGCGGTTGCCAAGAGGTTCCATCTGCCAGGTATCAGGC
AAGGATATGGGCTCACTGAGACTACATCAGCTATTCTGATTACACCCGAGGGGGATGATAAACCGGGCGC
GGTCGGTAAAGTTGTTCCATTTTTTGAAGCGAAGGTTGTGGATCTGGATACCGGGAAAACGCTGGGCGTT
AATCAAAGAGGCGAACTGTGTGTGAGAGGTCCTATGATTATGTCCGGTTATGTAAACAATCCGGAAGCGA
CCAACGCCTTGATTGACAAGGATGGATGGCTACATTCTGGAGACATAGCTTACTGGGACGAGGACGAACA
CTTCTTCATCGTTGACCGCCTGAAGTCTCTGATTAAGTACAAAGGCTATCAGGTGGCTCCCGCTGAATTG
GAATCCATCTTGCTCCAACACCCCAACATCTTCGACGCAGGTGTCGCAGGTCTGCCCGACGATGACGCCG
GTGAACTTCCCGCCGCCGTTGTTGTTTTGGAGCACGGAAAGACGATGACGGAAAAAGAGATCGTGGATTA
CGTCGCCAGTCAAGTAACAACCGCGAAAAAGTTGCGCGGAGGAGTTGTGTTTGTGGACGAAGTACCGAAA
GGTCTTACCGGAAAACTCGACGCAAGAAAAATCAGAGAGATCCTCATAAAGGCCAAGAAGGGCGGAAAGA
TCGCCGTGGGTTCGGATTATAAGGACCATGACGGAGACTATAAGGACCATGACCTCGACGCTGCAGCAGC
GGATTATAAGGACGATGACGATAAGTGAGCTTGTCCTGCTTTAATGAGATATGCGAGAAGCCTATGATCG
CATGATATTTGCTTTCAATTCTGTTGTGCACGTTGTAAAAAACCTGAGCATGTGTAGCTCAGATCCTTAC
CGCCGGTTTCGGTTCATTCTAATGAATATATCACCCGTTACTATCGTATTTTTATGAATAATATTCTCCG
TTCAATTTACTGATTGTACCCTACTACTTATATGTACAATATTAAAATGAAAACAATATATTGTGCTGAA
TAGGTTTATAGCGACATCTATGATAGAGCGCCACAATAACAAACAATTGCGTTTTATTATTACAAATCCA
ATTTTAAAAAAAGCGGCAGAACCGGTCAAACCTAAAAGACTGATTACATAAATCTTATTCAAATTTCAAA
AGTGCCCCAGGGGCTAGTATCTACGACACACCGAGCGGCGAACTAATAACGCTCACTGAAGGGAACTCCG
GTTCCCCGCCGGCGCGCATGGGTGAGATTCCTTGAAGTTGAGTATTGGCCGTCCGCTCTACCGAAAGTTA
CGGGCACCATTCAACCCGGTCCAGCACGGCGGCCGGGTAACCGACTTGCTGCCCCGAGAATTATGCAGCA
TTTTTTTGGTGTATGTGGGCCCCAAATGAAGTGCAGGTCAAACCTTGACAGTGACGACAAATCGTTGGGC
GGGTCCAGGGCGAATTTTGCGACAACATGTCGAGGCTCAGCAGGACCGCT
Features (pLannotate 1.2.2; 12 found; start..end, strand, type, name):
     42..66      +  misc_feature   RB T-DNA repeat: right border repeat from nopaline C58 T-DNA
    178..198     -  CDS            TetR (fragment): tetracycline resistance regulatory protein; tetR
    225..1370    -  CDS            trfA: TRFA_ECOLX - Experimental evidence at protein level: Swiss-Prot protein existence level 1. Also involved in plasmid copy number control, promoting intermolecular coupling of protein bound iterons at oriV, which inhibits replication initiation. From Escherichia coli.
   1706..2294    -  rep_origin     ori: high-copy-number ColE1/pMB1/pBR322/pUC origin of replication
   2465..3325    -  CDS            AmpR: β-lactamase; bla; confers resistance to ampicillin, carbenicillin, and related antibiotics
   3326..3430    -  promoter       AmpR promoter: bla
   3517..4148    -  rep_origin     oriV: incP origin of replication
   4240..4264    +  misc_feature   LB T-DNA repeat: left border repeat from nopaline C58 T-DNA
   4417..4435    +  promoter       CaMV 35S promoter (fragment): strong constitutive promoter from cauliflower mosaic virus
   4532..4587    +  misc_feature   TMV Ω: translational enhancer from the tobacco mosaic virus 5'-leader sequence (Gallie et al., 1988)
   4589..6238    +  CDS            luciferase: firefly luciferase; luc+; enhanced luc+ version of the luciferase gene
   6336..7043    +  terminator     OCS terminator: octopine synthase terminator
