[The description below was written by a language model from this plasmid's Addgene catalogue record and pLannotate feature annotations shown in this document.]
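Description:
pEPYC1CB0602 is a MoClo (Golden Gate) Level 1 plant reporter construct of about 7 kb, built in the pICH47732 acceptor backbone. This is a binary-type vector. The feature table shows nopaline-type left and right T-DNA border repeats flanking the cargo. It also shows the broad-host-range incP oriV with its trfA replication initiator gene, which allows maintenance in Agrobacterium, and a high-copy ColE1/pUC-type origin for propagation in E. coli. Selection in bacteria is by ampicillin through the β-lactamase gene and its native promoter. The transcription unit was assembled using BsaI sites that were destroyed during cloning, as is usual for Type IIS assembly. A short TetR fragment is annotated in the backbone and appears to be a remnant rather than a functional gene.

The payload between the borders is a single synthetic transcription unit, MinSyn_303::TMV::LucF::flag::ocsT. MinSyn_303 is a minimal synthetic plant promoter. The annotation software detects only a very short CaMV 35S fragment in this region, which probably corresponds to a core promoter element, though the record does not describe the promoter's composition or any transcription factor binding sites. Downstream, the tobacco mosaic virus Ω leader acts as a translational enhancer for a firefly luciferase (luc+) coding sequence. According to the insert name this carries a FLAG tag, although the tag is not separately annotated. The octopine synthase terminator ends the unit.

The associated work concerns tuning plant promoters and assessing transcription factor–DNA interactions with luciferase-based methods. In that context, the plasmid serves as a luminescence reporter for measuring MinSyn_303 promoter activity in plant cells. It can be used directly or as a Level 1 module for assembly into higher-order multigene constructs.
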