Addgene plasmid #196168: pEPYC1CB0602
Purpose: MoClo Level 1 luciferase reporter: MinSyn_303 reporter [MinSyn_303::TMV::LucF::flag::ocsT]
Depositing lab: Nicola Patron. Depositing organization: Earlham Institute. Publication: Tuning Plant Promoters Using a Simple Split Luciferase Method to Assess Transcription Factor-DNA Interactions. Cai YM, Witham S, Patron NJ. ACS Synth Biol. 2023 Nov 17;12(11):3482-3486. doi: 10.1021/acssynbio.3c00094. Epub 2023 Oct 19. PubMed 37856867.
Backbone
  Vector backbone: pICH47732
  Vector type: Synthetic Biology
Growth in bacteria
  Bacterial resistance: Ampicillin, 100 μg/mL
  Growth temperature: 37°C
  Growth strain: DH5alpha
  Copy number: High Copy
Gene/Insert
  Gene/Insert name: MinSyn_303 reporter [MinSyn_303::TMV::LucF::flag::ocsT]
  Species: Synthetic
  Cloning method: Restriction Enzyme; 5′ cloning site BsaI (destroyed during cloning); 3′ cloning site BsaI (destroyed during cloning)
Terms and licenses: Academic/Nonprofit Terms; Industry Terms: Not Available to Industry
Depositor comments: Please visit https://doi.org/10.1101/2023.02.13.528283 for bioRxiv preprint.
How to cite: pEPYC1CB0602 was a gift from Nicola Patron (Addgene plasmid # 196168 ; http://n2t.net/addgene:196168 ; RRID:Addgene_196168)
